>Addgene plasmid #202714 | pATT-Dest-Cre | addgene full sequence | sequence record 398436 | Addgene NGS Result
GTTTACTCATATATACTTTAGATTGATTTAAAACTTCATTTTTAATTTAAAAGGATCTAGGTGAAGATCC
TTTTTGATAATCTCATGACCAAAATCCCTTAACGTGAGTTTTCGTTCCACTGAGCGTCAGACCCCGTAGA
AAAGATCAAAGGATCTTCTTGAGATCCTTTTTTTCTGCGCGTAATCTGCTGCTTGCAAACAAAAAAACCA
CCGCTACCAGCGGTGGTTTGTTTGCCGGATCAAGAGCTACCAACTCTTTTTCCGAAGGTAACTGGCTTCA
GCAGAGCGCAGATACCAAATACTGTCCTTCTAGTGTAGCCGTAGTTAGGCCACCACTTCAAGAACTCTGT
AGCACCGCCTACATACCTCGCTCTGCTAATCCTGTTACCAGTGGCTGCTGCCAGTGGCGATAAGTCGTGT
CTTACCGGGTTGGACTCAAGACGATAGTTACCGGATAAGGCGCAGCGGTCGGGCTGAACGGGGGGTTCGT
GCACACAGCCCAGCTTGGAGCGAACGACCTACACCGAACTGAGATACCTACAGCGTGAGCTATGAGAAAG
CGCCACGCTTCCCGAAGGGAGAAAGGCGGACAGGTATCCGGTAAGCGGCAGGGTCGGAACAGGAGAGCGC
ACGAGGGAGCTTCCAGGGGGAAACGCCTGGTATCTTTATAGTCCTGTCGGGTTTCGCCACCTCTGACTTG
AGCGTCGATTTTTGTGATGCTCGTCAGGGGGGCGGAGCCTATGGAAAAACGCCAGCAACGCGGCCTTTTT
ACGGTTCCTGGCCTTTTGCTGGCCTTTTGCTCACATGTTCTTTCCTGCGTTATCCCCTGATTCTGTGGAT
AACCGTATTACCGCCTTTGAGTGAGCTGATACCGCTCGCCGCAGCCGAACGACCGAGCGCAGCGAGTCAG
TGAGCGAGGAAGCGGAAGAGCGCCATCAGCAACCGCACCTGTGGCGCCGGTGATGCCGGCCACGATGCGT
CCGGCGTAGAGGATCGAGATCTCGATCCCGCGAAATTAATACGACTCACTATAGGGACACCACAACGGTT
TCCCTCTAGAAATAATTTTGTTTAACTTTAAGAAGGAGATATACCATCGTCTCTGTCCGCCACCTCTGAT
GAAGTCAGGAAGAACCTGATGGACATGTTCAGGGACAGGCAGGCCTTCTCTGAACACACCTGGAAGATGC
TCCTGTCTGTGTGCAGATCCTGGGCTGCCTGGTGCAAGCTGAACAACAGGAAATGGTTCCCTGCTGAACC
TGAGGATGTGAGGGACTACCTCCTGTACCTGCAAGCCAGAGGCCTGGCTGTGAAGACCATCCAACAGCAC
CTGGGCCAGCTCAACATGCTGCACAGGAGATCTGGCCTGCCTCGCCCTTCTGACTCCAATGCTGTGTCCC
TGGTGATGAGGAGAATCAGAAAGGAGAATGTGGATGCTGGGGAGAGAGCCAAGCAGGCCCTGGCCTTTGA
ACGCACTGACTTTGACCAAGTCAGATCCCTGATGGAGAACTCTGACAGATGCCAGGACATCAGGAACCTG
GCCTTCCTGGGCATTGCCTACAACACCCTGCTGCGCATTGCCGAAATTGCCAGAATCAGAGTGAAGGACA
TCTCCCGCACCGATGGTGGGAGAATGCTGATCCACATTGGCAGGACCAAGACCCTGGTGTCCACAGCTGG
TGTGGAGAAGGCCCTGTCCCTGGGGGTTACCAAGCTGGTGGAGAGATGGATCTCTGTGTCTGGTGTGGCT
GATGACCCCAACAACTACCTGTTCTGCCGGGTCAGAAAGAATGGTGTGGCTGCCCCTTCTGCCACCTCCC
AACTGTCCACCCGGGCCCTGGAAGGGATCTTTGAGGCCACCCACCGCCTGATCTATGGTGCCAAGGATGA
CTCTGGGCAGAGATACCTGGCCTGGTCTGGCCACTCTGCCAGAGTGGGTGCTGCCAGGGACATGGCCAGG
GCTGGTGTGTCCATCCCTGAAATCATGCAGGCTGGTGGCTGGACCAATGTGAACATTGTGATGAACTACA
TCAGAAACCTGGACTCTGAGACTGGGGCCATGGTGAGGCTGCTCGAGGATGGGGACAGCGAGAGACGGTT
AAGATCCGGCTGCTAACAAAGCCCGAAAGGAAGCTGAGTTGGCTGCTGCCACCGCTGAGCAATAACTAGC
ATAACCCCTTGGGGCCTCTAAACGGGTCTTGAGGGGTTTTTTGCTGAAAGGAGGAACTATATCCGGATAT
CCACAGGACGGGTGTGGTCGCCATGATCGCGTAGTCAAGGTTTCTTAGACGTCAGGTGGCACTTTTCGGG
GAAATGTGCGCGGAACCCCTATTTGTTTATTTTTCTAAATACATTCAAATATGTATCCGCTCATGAGACA
ATAACCCTGATAAATGCTTCAATAATATTGAAAAAGGAAGAGTATGAGTATTCAACATTTCCGTGTCGCC
CTTATTCCCTTTTTTGCGGCATTTTGCCTTCCTGTTTTTGCTCACCCAGAAACGCTGGTGAAAGTAAAAG
ATGCTGAAGATCAGTTGGGTGCACGAGTGGGTTACATCGAACTGGATCTCAACAGCGGTAAGATCCTTGA
GAGTTTTCGCCCCGAAGAACGTTTTCCAATGATGAGCACTTTTAAAGTTCTGCTATGTGGCGCGGTATTA
TCCCGTGTTGACGCCGGGCAAGAGCAACTCGGTCGCCGCATACACTATTCTCAGAATGACTTGGTTGAGT
ACTCACCAGTCACAGAAAAGCATCTTACGGATGGCATGACAGTAAGAGAATTATGCAGTGCTGCCATAAC
CATGAGTGATAACACTGCGGCCAACTTACTTCTGACAACGATCGGAGGACCGAAGGAGCTAACCGCTTTT
TTGCACAACATGGGGGATCATGTAACTCGCCTTGATCGTTGGGAACCGGAGCTGAATGAAGCCATACCAA
ACGACGAGCGTGACACCACGATGCCTGCAGCAATGGCAACAACGTTGCGCAAACTATTAACTGGCGAACT
ACTTACTCTAGCTTCCCGGCAACAATTAATAGACTGGATGGAGGCGGATAAAGTTGCAGGACCACTTCTG
CGCTCGGCCCTTCCGGCTGGCTGGTTTATTGCTGATAAATCTGGAGCCGGTGAGCGTGGCTCTCGCGGTA
TCATTGCAGCACTGGGGCCAGATGGTAAGCCCTCCCGTATCGTAGTTATCTACACGACGGGGAGTCAGGC
AACTATGGATGAACGAAATAGACAGATCGCTGAGATAGGTGCCTCACTGATTAAGCATTGGTAACTGTCA
GACCAA
Features (pLannotate 1.2.2; 10 found; start..end, strand, type, name):
    159..747     +  rep_origin     ori: high-copy-number ColE1/pMB1/pBR322/pUC origin of replication
    937..995     -  CDS            TcR (fragment): tetracycline efflux protein; tet; confers resistance to tetracycline
   1017..1035    +  promoter       T7 promoter: promoter for bacteriophage T7 RNA polymerase
   1067..1089    +  RBS            RBS: efficient ribosome binding site from bacteriophage T7 gene 10 (Olins and Rangwala, 1989)
   1109..2086    +  CDS            cre: RECR_BPP1 - Experimental evidence at protein level: Swiss-Prot protein existence level 1. Catalyzes site-specific recombination between two 34-base- pair LOXP sites. Its role is to maintain the phage genome as a monomeric unit-copy plasmid in the lysogenic state. From Escherichia phage P1 (Bacteriophage P1).
   2109..2158    +  CDS            SET1 (fragment): solubility-enhancement tag derived from T7 phage gene 10B
   2166..2213    +  terminator     T7 terminator: transcription terminator for bacteriophage T7 RNA polymerase
   2239..2276    -  CDS            TcR (fragment): tetracycline efflux protein; tet; confers resistance to tetracycline
   2319..2423    +  promoter       AmpR promoter: bla
   2424..3281    +  CDS            bla: BLAT_ECOLX - Experimental evidence at protein level: Swiss-Prot protein existence level 1. TEM-type are the most prevalent beta-lactamases in enterobacteria; they hydrolyze the beta-lactam bond in susceptible beta-lactam antibiotics, thus conferring resistance to penicillins and cephalosporins. TEM-3 and TEM-4 are capable of hydrolyzing cefotaxime and ceftazidime. TEM-5 is capable of hydrolyzing ceftazidime. TEM-6 is capable of hydrolyzing ceftazidime and aztreonam. TEM-8/CAZ-2, TEM- 16/CAZ-7 and TEM-24/CAZ-6 are markedly active against ceftazidime. IRT- 4 shows resistance to beta-lactamase in
