[The description below was written by a language model from this plasmid's Addgene catalogue record and pLannotate feature annotations shown in this document.]
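Description:
pATT-Dest-Cre is a small (about 3.3 kb), high-copy bacterial plasmid built on the pATT-Dest backbone. It serves as a staging vector for generating transposon insertion libraries in the Cre recombinase gene. It replicates in E. coli from a ColE1/pUC-type origin and is selected with ampicillin through a TEM beta-lactamase (bla) gene driven by its native AmpR promoter. Two short tetracycline-resistance fragments flank the expression region. They are annotated only as fragments, so they are probably non-functional remnants of an earlier backbone rather than a usable marker.

The payload is a 978 bp Cre coding sequence, listed as synthetic in the catalogue and matching the bacteriophage P1 recombinase that catalyses site-specific recombination between loxP sites. It sits in a T7 expression context: a T7 promoter and the phage T7 gene 10 ribosome binding site lie upstream, and a T7 terminator lies downstream. A short fragment annotated as a gene 10B-derived solubility tag lies between the Cre ORF and the terminator. The record does not indicate whether it is translated as a fusion, and it may simply be a homology match to vector sequence.

According to the record, the plasmid's role is to present the Cre ORF as a target for transposon insertion, giving a pool of variants with insertions spread across the gene. The associated publication describes domain insertion profiling to screen for a light-inducible split Cre, which suggests the insertion sites are later used to introduce other domains. The record does not name the transposon system, the downstream cloning steps or the destination expression vector. The stated backbone and insert sizes also do not sum to the total length, possibly because the insert replaces backbone sequence.
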