Addgene plasmid #202714: pATT-Dest-Cre
Purpose: Cre recombinase staging plasmid to make transposon insertion libraries.
Depositing lab: Mary Dunlop. Depositing organization: Boston University Main Campus. Publication: Comprehensive Screening of a Light-Inducible Split Cre Recombinase with Domain Insertion Profiling. Tague N, Andreani V, Fan Y, Timp W, Dunlop MJ. ACS Synth Biol. 2023 Oct 3. doi: 10.1021/acssynbio.3c00328. PubMed 37788288.
Backbone
  Vector backbone: pATT-Dest
  Backbone size w/o insert (bp): 2911
  Total vector size (bp): 3296
  Vector type: Staging plasmid to make transposon insertion libraries.
Growth in bacteria
  Bacterial resistance: Ampicillin, 100 μg/mL
  Growth temperature: 37°C
  Growth strain: DH5alpha
  Copy number: High Copy
Gene/Insert
  Gene/Insert name: Cre
  Species: Synthetic
  Insert size (bp): 978
Terms and licenses: Academic/Nonprofit Terms; Industry Terms: Not Available to Industry
Depositor comments: Please visit https://pubmed.ncbi.nlm.nih.gov/37293111/ for bioRxiv preprint.
How to cite: pATT-Dest-Cre was a gift from Mary Dunlop (Addgene plasmid # 202714 ; http://n2t.net/addgene:202714 ; RRID:Addgene_202714)
